Addgene plasmid #22296: pDEST17_A1LigN_EC
Depositing lab: Oscar Millet. Depositing organization: CIC bioGUNE. Publication: Structural basis for the aminoacid composition of proteins from halophilic archea. Tadeo X, Lopez-Mendez B, Trigueros T, Lain A, Castano D, Millet O. PLoS Biol. 2009 Dec;7(12):e1000257. doi: 10.1371/journal.pbio.1000257. Epub 2009 Dec 15. PubMed 20016684.
Backbone
  Vector backbone: pDEST17
  Backbone size w/o insert (bp): 6681
  Vector type: Bacterial Expression
Growth in bacteria
  Bacterial resistance: Ampicillin, 100 μg/mL
  Growth temperature: 37°C
  Growth strain: DH5alpha
  Copy number: Low Copy
Gene/Insert
  Gene/Insert name: A1 domain NAD+ dependent DNA ligase N
  Species: Escherichia coli
  Insert size (bp): 210
  Tag / fusion protein: His tag (N terminal on insert)
  Cloning method: Gateway Cloning; 5′ cloning site Gateway (destroyed during cloning); 3′ cloning site Gateway (destroyed during cloning)
  Sequencing primers: 5′ T7
Terms and licenses: Academic/Nonprofit Terms; Industry Terms: Not Available to Industry
How to cite: pDEST17_A1LigN_EC was a gift from Oscar Millet (Addgene plasmid # 22296 ; http://n2t.net/addgene:22296 ; RRID:Addgene_22296)
