[The description below was written by a language model from this plasmid's Addgene catalogue record.]
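Description:
pDEST17_A1LigN_EC is a bacterial expression plasmid built on the Gateway destination vector pDEST17. It carries a short insert of about 210 bp encoding the A1 domain of the NAD+-dependent DNA ligase N (LigN) from Escherichia coli. The insert was introduced by Gateway recombination, which replaces the destination cassette, so the original cloning sites no longer exist in the final clone. The plasmid is selected with ampicillin, is recorded as low copy, and is maintained in a standard cloning strain (DH5alpha). The origin of replication is not stated, and no feature table is provided, so the exact arrangement of elements cannot be confirmed from the record.

The domain is expressed with an N-terminal His tag, which allows purification by immobilised metal affinity chromatography. The promoter is not listed explicitly. However, pDEST17 is generally a T7 promoter-driven vector that supplies an N-terminal polyhistidine tag, and the listing of T7 as the 5′ sequencing primer is consistent with this. Expression from such a vector normally requires a host that supplies T7 RNA polymerase, rather than the propagation strain.

The associated publication concerns the structural basis for the amino acid composition of proteins from halophilic archaea. This suggests the construct is meant for producing the small E. coli ligase domain recombinantly for structural or biophysical work, possibly as a non-halophilic point of comparison, although the record does not spell out its specific role in that study.
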