>Addgene plasmid #22296 | pDEST17_A1LigN_EC | addgene partial sequence | sequence record 28082 | 22296 with T7
TTTTGTTTACTTTAAGAAGGAGATATACATATGTCGTACTACCATCACCATCACCATCACCTCGAATCAA
CAAGTTTGTACAAAAAAGCAGGCTTCAGCCAGATTCGCCATGAAGTGCCAATGCTGTCGCTGGATAACGT
TTTTGATGAAGAAAGCTTTCTTGCCTTCAACAAACGAGTGCAGGACCGTCTGAAAAGCAACGAGAAAGTC
ACCTGGTGCTGTGAGCTGAAGCTGGATGGCCTTGCTGTCAGTATTCTGTATGAAAATGGCGTTTTAGTCA
GTGCCGCGACCCGTGGCGATGGCACCACCGGGGAAGATATCACGTCTAACGTGCGTACCATTCGCGCCAT
TCCACTGAAGCTACACGGAGAGAATATCCCGGCGCGTCTGGAAGTGCGTGGTGAAGTGTTCCTGCCGCAG
GCGGGGTTCGAAAAGATTAACGAAGATGCGCGACGCACGGGCGGGAAAGTTTTTGCTAACCCGCGTAATG
CGGCAGCTGGTTCACTGCGTCAGCTTGATCCGCGTATTACAGCGAAGCGACCGCTCACTTTTTTCTGCTA
TGGCGTTGGTGTTCTGGAAGGTGGCGAGCTGCCGGATACTCATCTTGGCCGTTTACTGCAATTTAAACAG
TGGGGGTTTGCCGGTCAGCGATCGGGTAACGCTTTGTGAATCTGCGGAAGAAGTGCTGGCGTTCTATCAC
AAAGTGNAAGAAGACCGCCCCGACGCTGGGCTTTGATATCGACGGCGTGGTGATTAAGGTCAACTCACTG
GCACAGCAGGAGCAGCTTGGCTTTTGTCGCGCGTGCCCCGCGCTGGGCGGTACGTTTTA
